Addgene plasmid #64340: pIRES Centrin1 Cherry Puro
Purpose: Bicistronic expression of Centrin-mCherry fusion and Puro resistance gene
Depositing lab: Matthieu Piel. Depositing organization: Institut Curie.
Backbone
  Vector backbone: pIRES Puro3
  Backbone manufacturer: Clontech
  Vector type: Mammalian Expression
  Selectable markers: Puromycin
Growth in bacteria
  Bacterial resistance: Ampicillin, 100 μg/mL
  Growth temperature: 37°C
  Growth strain: DH5alpha
  Copy number: Unknown
Gene/Insert
  Gene/Insert name: Centrin1
  Species: H. sapiens (human)
  Promoter: CMV
  Tag / fusion protein: mCherry (C terminal on insert); IRES-Puro (C terminal on backbone)
  Cloning method: Unknown
  Sequencing primers: 5′ CMV-F; 3′ pCDH-rev
Terms and licenses: Academic/Nonprofit Terms; Industry Terms: Not Available to Industry
How to cite: pIRES Centrin1 Cherry Puro was a gift from Matthieu Piel (Addgene plasmid # 64340 ; http://n2t.net/addgene:64340 ; RRID:Addgene_64340)
