[The description below was written by a language model from this plasmid's Addgene catalogue record.]
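Description:
pIRES Centrin1 Cherry Puro is a mammalian expression plasmid built on the commercial pIRES Puro3 backbone. It is propagated in E. coli under ampicillin selection, and transfected mammalian cells are selected with puromycin. The record gives no feature table, so the origin of replication, polyadenylation signal and other backbone elements are not documented here, and the copy number and cloning method are listed as unknown.

The payload is human Centrin1 fused at its C terminus to the red fluorescent protein mCherry, transcribed from the CMV promoter, a strong constitutive promoter in most mammalian cell types. Downstream of the fusion on the same transcript sits an internal ribosome entry site (IRES) followed by the puromycin resistance gene. This bicistronic arrangement means that a single mRNA yields both proteins: cap-dependent translation produces Centrin1-mCherry, while the IRES recruits ribosomes internally to translate the resistance marker. Because drug resistance depends on the same transcript that encodes the fusion, puromycin selection enriches strongly for cells that actually express the fluorescent protein, which helps in generating stable, uniformly expressing populations.

The stated purpose is simply bicistronic expression of the Centrin-mCherry fusion together with puromycin resistance. Centrins are small calcium-binding proteins that concentrate at centrioles, so fluorescently tagged versions are widely used as centriole and centrosome markers. A plausible use of this construct is therefore live or fixed-cell imaging of the centrosome in the red channel, although the record itself does not specify a particular application.
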