>Addgene plasmid #64340 | pIRES Centrin1 Cherry Puro | addgene partial sequence | sequence record 110709 | CMV-F 5'-CGCAAATGGGCGGTAGGCGTG-3'
TCTCTGGCTACTAGAAGAACCCACTGCTTACTGGCTTATCGAAATTAATACGACTCACTATAGGGAGACC
CAAGCTTGGTACCGAGCTCGGATCGATATCTGCGGCCTAGCTAGCGCTACCGGTCGCCACCATGGTGAGC
AAGGGCGAGGAGGATAACATGGCCATCATCAAGGAGTTCATGCGCTTCAAGGTGCACATGGAGGGCTCCG
TGAACGGCCACGAGTTCGAGATCGAGGGCGAGGGCGAGGGCCGCCCCTACGAGGGCACCCAGACCGCCAA
GCTGAAGGTGACCAAGGGTGGCCCCCTGCCCTTCGCCTGGGACATCCTGTCCCCTCAGTTCATGTACGGC
TCCAAGGCCTACGTGAAGCACCCCGCCGACATCCCCGACTACTTGAAGCTGTCCTTCCCCGAGGGCTTCA
AGTGGGAGCGCGTGATGAACTTCGAGGACGGCGGCGTGGTGACCGTGACCCAGGACTCCTCCCTGCAGGA
CGGCGAGTTCATCTACAAGGTGAAGCTGCGCGGCACCAACTTCCCCTCCGACGGCCCCGTAATGCAGAAG
AAGACCATGGGCTGGGAGGCCTCCTCCGAGCGGATGTACCCCGAGGACGGCGCCCTGAAGGGCGAGATCA
AGCAGAGGCTGAAGCTGAAGGACGGCGGCCACTACGACGCTGAGGTCAAGACCACCTACAAGGCCAAGAA
GCCCGTGCAGCTGCCCGGCGCCTACAACGTCAACATCAAGTTGGACATCACCTCCCACAACGAGGACTAC
ACCATCGTGGAACAGTACGAACGCGCCGAGGGCCGCCACTCCACCGGCGGCATGGACGAGCTGTACAAGT
CCGGACTCAGATCTCGAGCTCAAGCTTCGAATTCTGCAGTCGACGGTACCATGGCTTCCGGCTTCAAGAA
GCCCAGCGCTGCCTCCACCGGCCAAAAGA
