>Addgene plasmid #64340 | pIRES Centrin1 Cherry Puro | addgene partial sequence | sequence record 111788 | Puro-F2 5'-ctcggcttcaccgtcacc-3'
CATGACCCGCAAGCCCGGTGCCTGACGCCCGCCCCACGACCCGCAGCGCCCGACCGAAAGGAGCGCACGA
CCCCATGGCTCCGACCGAAGCCACCCGGGGCGGCCCCGCCGACCCCGCACCCGCCCCCGAGGCCCACCGA
CTCTAGATAACTGATCATAATCAGCCATACCACATTTGTAGAGGTTTTACTTGCTTTAAAAAACCTCCCA
CACCTCCCCCTGAACCTGAAACATAAAATGAATGCAATTGTTGTTGTTAACTTGTTTATTGCAGCTTATA
ATGGTTACAAATAAAGCAATAGCATCACAAATTTCACAAATAAAGCATTTTTTTCACTGCATTCTAGTTG
TGGTTTGTCCAAACTCATCAATGTATCTTAACGCTCGAGTGCATTCTAGTTGTGGTTTGTCCAAACTCAT
CAATGTATCTTATCATGTCTGTATACCGTCGACCTCTAGCTAGAGCTTGGCGTAATCATGGTCATAGCTG
TTTCCTGTGTGAAATTGTTATCCGCTCACAATTCCACACAACATACGAGCCGGAAGCATAAAGTGTAAAG
CCTGGGGTGCCTAATGAGTGAGCTAACTCACATTAATTGCGTTGCGCTCACTGCCCGCTTTCCAGTCGGG
AAACCTGTCGTGCCAGCTGCATTAATGAATCGGCCAACGCGCGGGGAGAGGCGGTTTGCGTATTGGGCGC
TCTTCCGCTTCCTCGCTCACTGACTCGCTGCGCTCGGTCGTTCGGCTGCGGCGAGCGGTATCAGCTCACT
CAAAGGCGGTAATACGGTTATCCACAGAATCAGGGGATAACGCAGGAAAGAACATGTGAGCAAAAGGCCA
GCAAAAGGCCAGGAACCGTAAAAAGGCCGCGTTGCTGGCGTTTTTCCATAGGCTCCGCCCCCCTGACGAG
CATCACAAAAATCGACGCTCAAGTCAGAGGTGGCGAAACCCGACAGGACTATAAAGATACCAGGCGTTTC
CCCCTGGAAGCTCCCTCG
