>Addgene plasmid #64340 | pIRES Centrin1 Cherry Puro | addgene partial sequence | sequence record 112610 | mRFP1-R 5'-GGAGCCGTACTGGAACTGAG-3'
GGGGGCCACCCTTGGTCACCTTCAGCTTGGCGGTCTGGGTGCCCTCGTAGGGGCGGCCCTCGCCCTCGCC
CTCGATCTCGAACTCGTGGCCGTTCACGGAGCCCTCCATGTGCACCTTGAAGCGCATGAACTCCTTGATG
ATGGCCATGTTTATCCTCCTCGCCCTTGCTCACCATGGTGGCGACCGGTAGCGCTAGCTAGGCCGCAGAT
ATCGATCCGAGCTCGGTACCAAGCTTGGGTCTCCCTATAGTGAGTCGTATTAATTTCGATAAGCCAGTAA
GCAGTGGGTTCTCTAGTTAGCCAGAGAGCTCTGCTTATATAGACCTCCCACCGTACACGCCTACCGCCCA
TTTGCGTCAATGGGGCGGAGTTGTTACGACATTTTGGAAAGTCCCGTTGATTTTGGTGCCAAAACAAACT
CCCATTGACGTCAATGGGGTGGAGACTTGGAAATCCCCGTGAGTCAAACCGCTATCCACGCCCATTGATG
TACTGCCAAAACCGCATCACCATGGTAATAGCGATGACTAATACGTAGATGTACTGCCAAGTAGGAAAGT
CCCATAAGGTCATGTACTGGGCATAATGCCAGGCGGGCCATTTACCGTCATTGACGTCAATAGGGGGCGT
ACTTGGCATATGATACACTTGATGTACTGCCAAGTGGGCAGTTTACCGTAAATACTCCACCCATTGACGT
CAATGGAAAGTCCCTATTGGCGTTACTATGGGAACATACGTCATTATTGACGTCAATGGGCGGGGGTCGT
TGGGCGGTCAGCCAGGCGGGCCATTTACCGTAAGTTATGTAACGCGGAACTCCATATATGGGCTATGAAC
TAATGACCCCGTAATTGATTACTATTAATAACTAGTCAATAATCAATGTCAACGCGTATATCTGGGCCCG
TACATCGCGAAGCAGCGCAAAACGCCTAACCCTAAGCCAGATTCTTCATGCAATTGTCGGGTCAAGCCTT
GCC
